>Addgene plasmid #60303 | pGL4.23 C3_20 | addgene partial sequence | sequence record 98004 | RVprimer3 5'-CTAGCAAAATAGGCTGTCCC-3'
GTACAAAAAAGCAGGCTCCGCGGCCGCCCCCTTCACCCACGACTAGTGGCTCAAATCTTTAGAAATGAGG
GGATGGGTCTGGTAGAGCACCCCAGATTCAAGGCGGGTGGCTTGGGGAAAGCAGGGAGAAGGGTCTGGAA
ACTGCTGCTGAGCAGGAGCCCCCACACCCACAGAGCAGGTGCAGGGAGGCCCATCTGTCCATCCGTCTGT
CTGTGGGGAGGCATGGTGACGTTTCAGCCCGGAGGTAGAAGTTTTCACCCAGGAGGTAGAGGGTGAGGCC
GGACTGCACTCCAAGGGGAGGAGGTGGGAGAGCACAGCCTGGCTGCTGCCACCAAGCTCCCCAGAAGAGG
GGACCCCTCCCCCCGAACACCAGCACATGTAGGCAGAAAGACTTGGCCTGTGGAGCCCTCAGCCTCCACG
CCCA
