[The description below was written by a language model from this plasmid's Addgene catalogue record.]
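Description:
pGL4.23 C3_20 is a mammalian luciferase reporter plasmid built on pGL4.23-GW, a Gateway-adapted version of the pGL4.23 reporter backbone (4283 bp without insert). It is propagated in E. coli under ampicillin selection. The record gives no feature table, so the origin of replication and copy number are not documented, and no mammalian selection marker is listed.

The insert is a human genomic fragment annotated as a CDKN1C enhancer, a non-coding region on chromosome 11 (roughly 1.7 kb according to the hg18 coordinates supplied by the depositor). It was identified as an active enhancer in human pancreatic islets. The fragment was amplified from genomic DNA and introduced by Gateway recombination, and the plasmid also carries a minimal promoter and the luc2 firefly luciferase gene. Although the catalogue lists luciferase as a C-terminal "tag", the insert is regulatory rather than protein-coding, so luc2 acts as an independent reporter and not as a fusion partner. A minimal promoter gives only low basal transcription on its own. Luciferase output above that of the empty vector therefore reflects the ability of the cloned sequence to stimulate transcription in the transfected cell type.

The construct is suited to transient transfection assays that test and quantify enhancer activity. It appears to belong to a series of reporters used to validate candidate islet enhancers in work on enhancer clusters and type 2 diabetes risk-associated variants. The orientation of the insert relative to the promoter is not stated in the record.
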