Addgene plasmid #60303: pGL4.23 C3_20
Purpose: This plasmid contains a human pancreatic islet active enhancer, a minimal promoter and a luc2 gene.
Depositing lab: Jorge Ferrer. Depositing organization: Imperial College London. Publication: Pancreatic islet enhancer clusters enriched in type 2 diabetes risk-associated variants. Pasquali L, Gaulton KJ, Rodriguez-Segui SA, Mularoni L, Miguel-Escalada I, Akerman I, Tena JJ, Moran I, Gomez-Marin C, van de Bunt M, Ponsa-Cobas J, Castro N, Nammo T, Cebola I, Garcia-Hurtado J, Maestro MA, Pattou F, Piemonti L, Berney T, Gloyn AL, Ravassard P, Gomez-Skarmeta JL, Muller F, McCarthy MI, Ferrer J. Nat Genet. 2014 Feb;46(2):136-43. doi: 10.1038/ng.2870. Epub 2014 Jan 12. PubMed 24413736.
Backbone
  Vector backbone: pGL4.23-GW
  Backbone manufacturer: Ferrer Lab
  Backbone size w/o insert (bp): 4283
  Vector type: Mammalian Expression, Luciferase
Growth in bacteria
  Bacterial resistance: Ampicillin, 100 μg/mL
  Growth temperature: 37°C
  Growth strain: DH5alpha
  Copy number: Unknown
Gene/Insert
  Gene/Insert name: CDKN1C enhancer (alt name: CDKN1C)
  Species: H. sapiens (human)
  Entrez Gene: CDKN1C (a.k.a. BWCR, BWS, KIP2, WBS, p57, p57Kip2)
  Tag / fusion protein: Luciferase (C terminal on backbone)
  Cloning method: Gateway Cloning
  Sequencing primers: 5′ RVprimer3 (Promega): CTAGCAAAATAGGCTGTCCC
Terms and licenses: Academic/Nonprofit Terms; Industry Terms: Not Available to Industry
Depositor comments: chromosome : chr11; start: 2813990 end: 2815733 (genomic position corresponds to the version of the human genome hg18) Fw primer used for cloning: CACCCACGACTAGTGGCTCAAATC Rv primer used for cloning: TCCACTTGCTGGGCGAGAAC
How to cite: pGL4.23 C3_20 was a gift from Jorge Ferrer (Addgene plasmid # 60303 ; http://n2t.net/addgene:60303 ; RRID:Addgene_60303)
